Addgene plasmid #174422: 6xHis(TEV)-Drp1-StrepII
Purpose: Expresses human Drp1 Isoform 3 in bacteria
Depositing lab: Thomas Pucadyil. Depositing organization: Indian Institute of Science Education and Research (IISER), Pune. Publication: Dynamin-related protein 1 has membrane constricting and severing abilities sufficient for mitochondrial and peroxisomal fission. Kamerkar SC, Kraus F, Sharpe AJ, Pucadyil TJ, Ryan MT. Nat Commun. 2018 Dec 7;9(1):5239. doi: 10.1038/s41467-018-07543-w. PubMed 30531964.
Backbone
  Vector backbone: pET15b
  Backbone manufacturer: Novagen
  Vector type: Bacterial Expression
Growth in bacteria
  Bacterial resistance: Ampicillin, 100 μg/mL
  Growth temperature: 37°C
  Growth strain: DH5alpha
  Copy number: Unknown
Gene/Insert
  Gene/Insert name: Drp1
  Species: H. sapiens (human)
  Mutation: None
  GenBank ID: NM_005690.5
  Promoter: T7
  Tag / fusion protein: 6xHis(TEV) (N terminal on insert); StrepII (C terminal on insert)
  Entrez Gene: DNM1L (a.k.a. DLP1, DRP1, DVLP, DYMPLE, EMPF, EMPF1, HDYNIV, OPA5)
  Cloning method: Ligation Independent Cloning
  Sequencing primers: 5′ T7 forward; 3′ T7 reverse
Terms and licenses: Academic/Nonprofit Terms; Industry Terms: Not Available to Industry
How to cite: 6xHis(TEV)-Drp1-StrepII was a gift from Thomas Pucadyil (Addgene plasmid # 174422 ; http://n2t.net/addgene:174422 ; RRID:Addgene_174422)
