[The description below was written by a language model from this plasmid's Addgene catalogue record and pLannotate feature annotations shown in this document.]
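Description:
6xHis(TEV)-Drp1-StrepII is a bacterial expression plasmid built on the Novagen pET15b backbone for producing human dynamin-related protein 1 (Drp1, gene DNM1L), recorded as isoform 3 with no mutations. The sequenced plasmid is about 7.8 kb. It replicates through a ColE1/pMB1-type origin accompanied by the pBR322 bom region and the rop gene, which moderates copy number, and it is selected with ampicillin through a β-lactamase (AmpR) cassette. Several short tetracycline-resistance fragments and the tet promoter appear in the annotation. These are non-functional remnants of the pBR322 ancestry of pET vectors rather than a usable marker.

The Drp1 coding sequence, inserted by ligation-independent cloning, sits downstream of a T7 promoter, a lac operator and the phage T7 gene 10 ribosome binding site, and is followed by the T7 terminator. A plasmid-borne lacI gene supplies lac repressor, so transcription is held off until it is induced with IPTG in a host that provides T7 RNA polymerase. According to the catalogue entry, the protein carries an N-terminal 6xHis tag separated by a TEV protease cleavage site and a C-terminal StrepII tag. The automated annotation flags only a short fragment of a composite TEV/His tag upstream of the insert and does not label the StrepII tag. A small match to a T7 gene 10-derived solubility tag after the insert probably reflects vector sequence near the terminator.

Having a different affinity tag at each end allows sequential purification that enriches for full-length protein, and TEV cleavage can remove the His tag. The associated publication indicates that the recombinant protein was used to study Drp1's membrane constriction and severing activity in mitochondrial and peroxisomal fission.
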