Features (pLannotate 1.2.2; 20 found; start..end, strand, type, name):
    608..1232    -  CDS            TcR (fragment): tetracycline efflux protein; tet; confers resistance to tetracycline
   1247..1268    -  protein_bind   CAP binding site: CAP binding activates transcription in the presence of cAMP. E. coli catabolite activator protein
   1281..2363    -  CDS            lacI: lac repressor; lacI; The lac repressor binds to the lac operator to inhibit transcription in E. coli. This inhibition can be relieved by adding lactose or isopropyl-β-D-thiogalactopyranoside (IPTG).
   2364..2441    -  promoter       lacI promoter: lacI
   2449..2728    -  CDS            TcR (fragment): tetracycline efflux protein; tet; confers resistance to tetracycline
   2750..2768    +  promoter       T7 promoter: promoter for bacteriophage T7 RNA polymerase
   2769..2793    +  protein_bind   lac operator: The lac repressor binds to the lac operator to inhibit transcription in E. coli. This inhibition can be relieved by adding lactose or isopropyl-β-D-thiogalactopyranoside (IPTG). lac repressor encoded by lacI
   2808..2830    +  RBS            RBS: efficient ribosome binding site from bacteriophage T7 gene 10 (Olins and Rangwala, 1989)
   2849..2865    +  CDS            capTEV™ (fragment): composite tag for in vivo biotinylation, TEV protease cleavage, and 6xHis tagging
   2891..4987    +  CDS            DNM1L (fragment): DNM1L_HUMAN - Also known as DLP1, DRP1. Experimental evidence at protein level: Swiss-Prot protein existence level 1. [Isoform 4]: Inhibits peroxisomal division when overexpressed. From Homo sapiens (Human).
   5021..5070    +  CDS            SET1 (fragment): solubility-enhancement tag derived from T7 phage gene 10B
   5078..5125    +  terminator     T7 terminator: transcription terminator for bacteriophage T7 RNA polymerase
   5148..5252    -  CDS            TcR (fragment): tetracycline efflux protein; tet; confers resistance to tetracycline
   5300..5328    -  promoter       tet promoter: E. coli promoter for tetracycline efflux protein gene
   5441..5545    +  promoter       AmpR promoter: bla
   5546..6406    +  CDS            AmpR: β-lactamase; bla; confers resistance to ampicillin, carbenicillin, and related antibiotics
   6577..7165    +  rep_origin     ori: high-copy-number ColE1/pMB1/pBR322/pUC origin of replication
   7351..7490    -  misc_feature   bom: basis of mobility region from pBR322
   7592..7783    -  CDS            rop: Rop protein, which maintains plasmids at low copy number; rop
   7800..366     +  CDS            YPB1_ECOLX (across the origin): Protein predicted: Swiss-Prot protein existence level 4. From Escherichia coli.
>Addgene plasmid #174422 | 6xHis(TEV)-Drp1-StrepII | addgene full sequence | sequence record 343835 | Addgene NGS Result
ATGGGGGTAATGATACCGATGAAACGAGAGAGGATGCTCACGATACGGGTTACTGATGATGAACATGCCC
GGTTACTGGAACGTTGTGAGGGTAAACAACTGGCGGTATGGATGCGGCGGGACCAGAGAAAAATCACTCA
GGGTCAATGCCAGCGCTTCGTTAATACAGATGTAGGTGTTCCACAGGGTAGCCAGCAGCATCCTGCGATG
CAGATCCGGAACATAATGGTGCAGGGCGCTGACTTCCGCGTTTCCAGACTTTACGAAACACGGAAACCGA
AGACCATTCATGTTGTTGCTCAGGTCGCAGACGTTTTGCAGCAGCAGTCGCTTCACGTTCGCTCGCGTAT
CGGTGATTCATTCTGCTAACCAGTAAGGCAACCCCGCCAGCCTAGCCGGGTCCTCAACGACAGGAGCACG
ATCATGCGCACCCGTGGCCAGGACCCAACGCTGCCCGAGATGCGCCGCGTGCGGCTGCTGGAGATGGCGG
ACGCGATGGATATGTTCTGCCAAGGGTTGGTTTGCGCATTCACAGTTCTCCGCAAGAATTGATTGGCTCC
AATTCTTGGAGTGGTGAATCCGTTAGCGAGGTGCCGCCGGCTTCCATTCAGGTCGAGGTGGCCCGGCTCC
ATGCACCGCGACGCAACGCGGGGAGGCAGACAAGGTATAGGGCGGCGCCTACAATCCATGCCAACCCGTT
CCATGTGCTCGCCGAGGCGGCATAAATCGCCGTGACGATCAGCGGTCCAATGATCGAAGTTAGGCTGGTA
AGAGCCGCGAGCGATCCTTGAAGCTGTCCCTGATGGTCGTCATCTACCTGCCTGGACAGCATGGCCTGCA
ACGCGGGCATCCCGATGCCGCCGGAAGCGAGAAGAATCATAATGGGGAAGGCCATCCAGCCTCGCGTCGC
GAACGCCAGCAAGACGTAGCCCAGCGCGTCGGCCGCCATGCCGGCGATAATGGCCTGCTTCTCGCCGAAA
CGTTTGGTGGCGGGACCAGTGACGAAGGCTTGAGCGAGGGCGTGCAAGATTCCGAATACCGCAAGCGACA
GGCCGATCATCGTCGCGCTCCAGCGAAAGCGGTCCTCGCCGAAAATGACCCAGAGCGCTGCCGGCACCTG
TCCTACGAGTTGCATGATAAAGAAGACAGTCATAAGTGCGGCGACGATAGTCATGCCCCGCGCCCACCGG
AAGGAGCTGACTGGGTTGAAGGCTCTCAAGGGCATCGGTCGAGATCCCGGTGCCTAATGAGTGAGCTAAC
TTACATTAATTGCGTTGCGCTCACTGCCCGCTTTCCAGTCGGGAAACCTGTCGTGCCAGCTGCATTAATG
AATCGGCCAACGCGCGGGGAGAGGCGGTTTGCGTATTGGGCGCCAGGGTGGTTTTTCTTTTCACCAGTGA
GACGGGCAACAGCTGATTGCCCTTCACCGCCTGGCCCTGAGAGAGTTGCAGCAAGCGGTCCACGCTGGTT
TGCCCCAGCAGGCGAAAATCCTGTTTGATGGTGGTTAACGGCGGGATATAACATGAGCTGTCTTCGGTAT
CGTCGTATCCCACTACCGAGATATCCGCACCAACGCGCAGCCCGGACTCGGTAATGGCGCGCATTGCGCC
CAGCGCCATCTGATCGTTGGCAACCAGCATCGCAGTGGGAACGATGCCCTCATTCAGCATTTGCATGGTT
TGTTGAAAACCGGACATGGCACTCCAGTCGCCTTCCCGTTCCGCTATCGGCTGAATTTGATTGCGAGTGA
GATATTTATGCCAGCCAGCCAGACGCAGACGCGCCGAGACAGAACTTAATGGGCCCGCTAACAGCGCGAT
TTGCTGGTGACCCAATGCGACCAGATGCTCCACGCCCAGTCGCGTACCGTCTTCATGGGAGAAAATAATA
CTGTTGATGGGTGTCTGGTCAGAGACATCAAGAAATAACGCCGGAACATTAGTGCAGGCAGCTTCCACAG
CAATGGCATCCTGGTCATCCAGCGGATAGTTAATGATCAGCCCACTGACGCGTTGCGCGAGAAGATTGTG
CACCGCCGCTTTACAGGCTTCGACGCCGCTTCGTTCTACCATCGACACCACCACGCTGGCACCCAGTTGA
TCGGCGCGAGATTTAATCGCCGCGACAATTTGCGACGGCGCGTGCAGGGCCAGACTGGAGGTGGCAACGC
CAATCAGCAACGACTGTTTGCCCGCCAGTTGTTGTGCCACGCGGTTGGGAATGTAATTCAGCTCCGCCAT
CGCCGCTTCCACTTTTTCCCGCGTTTTCGCAGAAACGTGGCTGGCCTGGTTCACCACGCGGGAAACGGTC
TGATAAGAGACACCGGCATACTCTGCGACATCGTATAACGTTACTGGTTTCACATTCACCACCCTGAATT
GACTCTCTTCCGGGCGCTATCATGCCATACCGCGAAAGGTTTTGCGCCATTCGATGGTGTCCGGGATCTC
GACGCTCTCCCTTATGCGACTCCTGCATTAGGAAGCAGCCCAGTAGTAGGTTGAGGCCGTTGAGCACCGC
CGCCGCAAGGAATGGTGCATGCAAGGAGATGGCGCCCAACAGTCCCCCGGCCACGGGGCCTGCCACCATA
CCCACGCCGAAACAAGCGCTCATGAGCCCGAAGTGGCGAGCCCGATCTTCCCCATCGGTGATGTCGGCGA
TATAGGCGCCAGCAACCGCACCTGTGGCGCCGGTGATGCCGGCCACGATGCGTCCGGCGTAGAGGATCGA
GATCTCGATCCCGCGAAATTAATACGACTCACTATAGGGGAATTGTGAGCGGATAACAATTCCCCTCTAG
AAATAATTTTGTTTAACTTTAAGAAGGAGATATACCATGGGCAGCAGCCATCATCATCATCATCACGAAA
ATCTGTATTTCCAAGGCTCGATGGAGGCGCTAATTCCTGTCATAAACAAGCTCCAGGACGTCTTCAACAC
GGTGGGCGCCGACATCATCCAGCTGCCTCAAATCGTCGTAGTGGGAACGCAGAGCAGCGGAAAGAGCTCA
GTGCTAGAAAGCCTGGTGGGGAGGGACCTGCTTCCCAGAGGTACTGGAATTGTCACCCGGAGACCTCTCA
TTCTGCAACTGGTCCATGTTTCACAAGAAGATAAACGGAAAACAACAGGAGAAGAAAATGGGGTGGAAGC
AGAAGAATGGGGTAAATTTCTTCACACCAAAAATAAGCTTTACACGGATTTTGATGAAATTCGACAAGAA
ATTGAAAATGAAACAGAAAGAATTTCAGGAAATAATAAGGGAGTAAGCCCTGAACCAATTCATCTTAAGA
TTTTTTCACCCAACGTTGTCAATTTGACACTTGTGGATTTGCCAGGAATGACCAAGGTGCCTGTAGGTGA
TCAACCTAAGGATATTGAGCTTCAAATCAGAGAGCTCATTCTTCGGTTCATCAGTAATCCTAATTCCATT
ATCCTCGCTGTCACTGCTGCTAATACAGATATGGCAACATCAGAGGCACTTAAAATTTCAAGAGAGGTAG
ATCCAGATGGTCGCAGAACCCTAGCTGTAATCACTAAACTTGATCTCATGGATGCGGGTACTGATGCCAT
GGATGTATTGATGGGAAGGGTTATTCCAGTCAAACTTGGAATAATTGGAGTAGTTAACAGGAGCCAGCTA
GATATTAACAACAAGAAGAGTGTAACTGATTCAATCCGTGATGAGTATGCTTTTCTTCAAAAGAAATATC
CATCTCTGGCCAATAGAAATGGAACAAAGTATCTTGCTAGGACTCTAAACAGGTTACTGATGCATCACAT
CAGAGATTGTTTACCAGAGTTGAAAACAAGAATAAATGTTCTAGCTGCTCAGTATCAGTCTCTTCTAAAT
AGCTACGGTGAACCCGTGGATGATAAAAGTGCTACTTTACTCCAACTTATTACCAAATTTGCCACAGAAT
ATTGTAACACTATTGAAGGAACTGCAAAATATATTGAAACTTCGGAGCTATGCGGTGGTGCTAGAATTTG
TTATATTTTCCATGAGACTTTTGGGCGAACCTTAGAATCTGTTGATCCACTTGGTGGCCTTAACACTATT
GACATTTTGACTGCCATTAGAAATGCTACTGGTCCTCGTCCTGCTTTATTTGTGCCTGAGGTTTCATTTG
AGTTACTGGTGAAGCGGCAAATCAAACGTCTAGAAGAGCCCAGCCTCCGCTGTGTGGAACTGGTTCATGA
GGAAATGCAAAGGATCATTCAGCACTGTAGCAATTACAGTACACAGGAATTGTTACGATTTCCTAAACTT
CATGATGCCATAGTTGAAGTGGTGACTTGTCTTCTTCGTAAAAGGTTGCCTGTTACAAATGAAATGGTCC
ATAACTTAGTGGCAATTGAACTGGCTTATATCAACACAAAACATCCAGACTTTGCTGATGCTTGTGGGCT
AATGAACAATAATATAGAGGAACAAAGGAGAAACAGGCTAGCCAGAGAATTACCTTCAGCTGTATCACGA
GACAAGGTTGCATCTGGAGGTGGTGGGGTTGGAGATGGTGTTCAAGAACCAACCACAGGCAACTGGAGAG
GAATGCTGAAAACTTCAAAAGCTGAAGAGTTATTAGCAGAAGAAAAATCAAAACCCATTCCAATTATGCC
AGCCAGTCCACAAAAAGGTCATGCCGTGAACCTGCTAGATGTGCCAGTTCCTGTTGCACGAAAACTATCT
GCTCGGGAACAGCGAGATTGTGAGGTTATTGAACGACTCATTAAATCATATTTTCTCATTGTCAGAAAGA
ATATTCAAGACAGTGTGCCAAAGGCAGTAATGCATTTTTTGGTTAATCATGTGAAAGACACTCTTCAGAG
TGAGCTAGTAGGCCAGCTGTATAAATCATCCTTATTGGATGATCTTCTGACAGAATCTGAGGACATGGCA
CAGCGCAGGAAAGAAGCAGCTGATATGCTAAAGGCATTACAAGGAGCCAGTCAAATTATTGCTGAAATCC
GGGAGACTCATCTTTGGTGGTCTCATCCTCAGTTCGAAAAATAAGATCCGGCTGCTAACAAAGCCCGAAA
GGAAGCTGAGTTGGCTGCTGCCACCGCTGAGCAATAACTAGCATAACCCCTTGGGGCCTCTAAACGGGTC
TTGAGGGGTTTTTTGCTGAAAGGAGGAACTATATCCGGATATCCCGCAAGAGGCCCGGCAGTACCGGCAT
AACCAAGCCTATGCCTACAGCATCCAGGGTGACGGTGCCGAGGATGACGATGAGCGCATTGTTAGATTTC
ATACACGGTGCCTGACTGCGTTAGCAATTTAACTGTGATAAACTACCGCATTAAAGCTTATCGATGATAA
GCTGTCAAACATGAGAATTCTTGAAGACGAAAGGGCCTCGTGATACGCCTATTTTTATAGGTTAATGTCA
TGATAATAATGGTTTCTTAGACGTCAGGTGGCACTTTTCGGGGAAATGTGCGCGGAACCCCTATTTGTTT
ATTTTTCTAAATACATTCAAATATGTATCCGCTCATGAGACAATAACCCTGATAAATGCTTCAATAATAT
TGAAAAAGGAAGAGTATGAGTATTCAACATTTCCGTGTCGCCCTTATTCCCTTTTTTGCGGCATTTTGCC
TTCCTGTTTTTGCTCACCCAGAAACGCTGGTGAAAGTAAAAGATGCTGAAGATCAGTTGGGTGCACGAGT
GGGTTACATCGAACTGGATCTCAACAGCGGTAAGATCCTTGAGAGTTTTCGCCCCGAAGAACGTTTTCCA
ATGATGAGCACTTTTAAAGTTCTGCTATGTGGCGCGGTATTATCCCGTGTTGACGCCGGGCAAGAGCAAC
TCGGTCGCCGCATACACTATTCTCAGAATGACTTGGTTGAGTACTCACCAGTCACAGAAAAGCATCTTAC
GGATGGCATGACAGTAAGAGAATTATGCAGTGCTGCCATAACCATGAGTGATAACACTGCGGCCAACTTA
CTTCTGACAACGATCGGAGGACCGAAGGAGCTAACCGCTTTTTTGCACAACATGGGGGATCATGTAACTC
GCCTTGATCGTTGGGAACCGGAGCTGAATGAAGCCATACCAAACGACGAGCGTGACACCACGATGCCTGC
AGCAATGGCAACAACGTTGCGCAAACTATTAACTGGCGAACTACTTACTCTAGCTTCCCGGCAACAATTA
ATAGACTGGATGGAGGCGGATAAAGTTGCAGGACCACTTCTGCGCTCGGCCCTTCCGGCTGGCTGGTTTA
TTGCTGATAAATCTGGAGCCGGTGAGCGTGGGTCTCGCGGTATCATTGCAGCACTGGGGCCAGATGGTAA
GCCCTCCCGTATCGTAGTTATCTACACGACGGGGAGTCAGGCAACTATGGATGAACGAAATAGACAGATC
GCTGAGATAGGTGCCTCACTGATTAAGCATTGGTAACTGTCAGACCAAGTTTACTCATATATACTTTAGA
TTGATTTAAAACTTCATTTTTAATTTAAAAGGATCTAGGTGAAGATCCTTTTTGATAATCTCATGACCAA
AATCCCTTAACGTGAGTTTTCGTTCCACTGAGCGTCAGACCCCGTAGAAAAGATCAAAGGATCTTCTTGA
GATCCTTTTTTTCTGCGCGTAATCTGCTGCTTGCAAACAAAAAAACCACCGCTACCAGCGGTGGTTTGTT
TGCCGGATCAAGAGCTACCAACTCTTTTTCCGAAGGTAACTGGCTTCAGCAGAGCGCAGATACCAAATAC
TGTCCTTCTAGTGTAGCCGTAGTTAGGCCACCACTTCAAGAACTCTGTAGCACCGCCTACATACCTCGCT
CTGCTAATCCTGTTACCAGTGGCTGCTGCCAGTGGCGATAAGTCGTGTCTTACCGGGTTGGACTCAAGAC
GATAGTTACCGGATAAGGCGCAGCGGTCGGGCTGAACGGGGGGTTCGTGCACACAGCCCAGCTTGGAGCG
AACGACCTACACCGAACTGAGATACCTACAGCGTGAGCTATGAGAAAGCGCCACGCTTCCCGAAGGGAGA
AAGGCGGACAGGTATCCGGTAAGCGGCAGGGTCGGAACAGGAGAGCGCACGAGGGAGCTTCCAGGGGGAA
ACGCCTGGTATCTTTATAGTCCTGTCGGGTTTCGCCACCTCTGACTTGAGCGTCGATTTTTGTGATGCTC
GTCAGGGGGGCGGAGCCTATGGAAAAACGCCAGCAACGCGGCCTTTTTACGGTTCCTGGCCTTTTGCTGG
CCTTTTGCTCACATGTTCTTTCCTGCGTTATCCCCTGATTCTGTGGATAACCGTATTACCGCCTTTGAGT
GAGCTGATACCGCTCGCCGCAGCCGAACGACCGAGCGCAGCGAGTCAGTGAGCGAGGAAGCGGAAGAGCG
CCTGATGCGGTATTTTCTCCTTACGCATCTGTGCGGTATTTCACACCGCAATGGTGCACTCTCAGTACAA
TCTGCTCTGATGCCGCATAGTTAAGCCAGTATACACTCCGCTATCGCTACGTGACTGGGTCATGGCTGCG
CCCCGACACCCGCCAACACCCGCTGACGCGCCCTGACGGGCTTGTCTGCTCCCGGCATCCGCTTACAGAC
AAGCTGTGACCGTCTCCGGGAGCTGCATGTGTCAGAGGTTTTCACCGTCATCACCGAAACGCGCGAGGCA
GCTGCGGTAAAGCTCATCAGCGTGGTCGTGAAGCGATTCACAGATGTCTGCCTGTTCATCCGCGTCCAGC
TCGTTGAGTTTCTCCAGAAGCGTTAATGTCTGGCTTCTGATAAAGCGGGCCATGTTAAGGGCGGTTTTTT
CCTGTTTGGTCACTGATGCCTCCGTGTAAGGGGGATTTCTGTTC
