>Addgene plasmid #174422 | 6xHis(TEV)-Drp1-StrepII | depositor partial sequence | sequence record 338390 | ORF sequenced using T7 forward and T7 reverse
ATAATTTTGTTTAACTTTAAGAAGGAGATATACCATGGGCAGCAGCCATCATCATCATCATCACGAAAAT
CTGTATTTCCAAGGCTCGATGGAGGCGCTAATTCCTGTCATAAACAAGCTCCAGGACGTCTTCAACACGG
TGGGCGCCGACATCATCCAGCTGCCTCAAATCGTCGTAGTGGGAACGCAGAGCAGCGGAAAGAGCTCAGT
GCTAGAAAGCCTGGTGGGGAGGGACCTGCTTCCCAGAGGTACTGGAATTGTCACCCGGAGACCTCTCATT
CTGCAACTGGTCCATGTTTCACAAGAAGATAAACGGAAAACAACAGGAGAAGAAAATGGGGTGGAAGCAG
AAGAATGGGGTAAATTTCTTCACACCAAAAATAAGCTTTACACGGATTTTGATGAAATTCGACAAGAAAT
TGAAAATGAAACAGAAAGAATTTCAGGAAATAATAAGGGAGTAAGCCCTGAACCAATTCATCTTAAGATT
TTTTCACCCAACGTTGTCAATTTGACACTTGTGGATTTGCCAGGAATGACCAAGGTGCCTGTAGGTGATC
AACCTAAGGATATTGAGCTTCAAATCAGAGAGCTCATTCTTCGGTTCATCAGTAATCCTAATTCCATTAT
CCTCGCTGTCACTGCTGCTAATACAGATATGGCAACATCAGAGGCACTTAAAATTTCAAGAGAGGTAGAT
CCAGATGGTCGCAGAACCCTAGCTGTAATCACTAAACTTGATCTCATGGATGCGGGTACTGATGCCATGG
ATGTATTGATGGGAAGGGTTATTCCAGTCAAACTTGGAATAATTGGAGTAGTTAACAGGAGCCAGCTAGA
TATTAACAACAAGAAGAGTGTAACTGATTCAATCCGTGATGAGTATGCTTTTCTTCAAAAGAAATATCCA
TCTCTGGCCAATAGAAATGGAACAAAGTATCTTGCTAGGACTCTAAACAGGTTACTGATGCATCACATCA
GAGATTGTTTACCAGAGTTGAAAACAAGAATAAATGTTCTAGCTGCTCAGTATCAGTCTCTTCTAAATAG
CTACGGTGAACCCGTGGATGATAAAAGTGCTACTTTACTCCAACTTATTACCAAATTTGCCACAGAATAT
TGTAACACTATTGAAGGAACTGCAAAATATATTGAAACTTCGGAGCTATGCGGTGGTGCTAGAATTTGTT
ATATTTTCCATGAGACTTTTGGGCGAACCTTAGAATCTGTTGATCCACTTGGTGGCCTTAACACTATTGA
CATTTTGACTGCCATTAGAAATGCTACTGGTCCTCGTCCTGCTTTATTTGTGCCTGAGGTTTCATTTGAG
TTACTGGTGAAGCGGCAAATCAAACGTCTAGAAGAGCCCAGCCTCCGCTGTGTGGAACTGGTTCATGAGG
AAATGCAAAGGATCATTCAGCACTGTAGCAATTACAGTACACAGGAATTGTTACGATTTCCTAAACTTCA
TGATGCCATAGTTGAAGTGGTGACTTGTCTTCTTCGTAAAAGGTTGCCTGTTACAAATGAAATGGTCCAT
AACTTAGTGGCAATTGAACTGGCTTATATCAACACAAAACATCCAGACTTTGCTGATGCTTGTGGGCTAA
TGAACAATAATATAGAGGAACAAAGGAGAAACAGGCTAGCCAGAGAATTACCTTCAGCTGTATCACGAGA
CAAGGTTGCATCTGGAGGTGGTGGGGTTGGAGATGGTGTTCAAGAACCAACCACAGGCAACTGGAGAGGA
ATGCTGAAAACTTCAAAAGCTGAAGAGTTATTAGCAGAAGAAAAATCAAAACCCATTCCAATTATGCCAG
CCAGTCCACAAAAAGGTCATGCCGTGAACCTGCTAGATGTGCCAGTTCCTGTTGCACGAAAACTATCTGC
TCGGGAACAGCGAGATTGTGAGGTTATTGAACGACTCATTAAATCATATTTTCTCATTGTCAGAAAGAAT
ATTCAAGACAGTGTGCCAAAGGCAGTAATGCATTTTTTGGTTAATCATGTGAAAGACACTCTTCAGAGTG
AGCTAGTAGGCCAGCTGTATAAATCATCCTTATTGGATGATCTTCTGACAGAATCTGAGGACATGGCACA
GCGCAGGAAAGAAGCAGCTGATATGCTAAAGGCATTACAAGGAGCCAGTCAAATTATTGCTGAAATCCGG
GAGACTCATCTTTGGTGGTCTCATCCTCAGTTCGAAAAATAAGATCCGGCTGCTAACAAAGC
